>Addgene plasmid #117061 | pSpot-Tag-GFP-GPI | depositor full sequence | sequence record 220573 | pSpot-Tag-GFP-GPI sequence 4896 bps
TAGTTATTAATAGTAATCAATTACGGGGTCATTAGTTCATAGCCCATATATGGAGTTCCGCGTTACATAA
CTTACGGTAAATGGCCCGCCTGGCTGACCGCCCAACGACCCCCGCCCATTGACGTCAATAATGACGTATG
TTCCCATAGTAACGCCAATAGGGACTTTCCATTGACGTCAATGGGTGGAGTATTTACGGTAAACTGCCCA
CTTGGCAGTACATCAAGTGTATCATATGCCAAGTACGCCCCCTATTGACGTCAATGACGGTAAATGGCCC
GCCTGGCATTATGCCCAGTACATGACCTTATGGGACTTTCCTACTTGGCAGTACATCTACGTATTAGTCA
TCGCTATTACCATGGTGATGCGGTTTTGGCAGTACATCAATGGGCGTGGATAGCGGTTTGACTCACGGGG
ATTTCCAAGTCTCCACCCCATTGACGTCAATGGGAGTTTGTTTTGGCACCAAAATCAACGGGACTTTCCA
AAATGTCGTAACAACTCCGCCCCATTGACGCAAATGGGCGGTAGGCGTGTACGGTGGGAGGTCTATATAA
GCAGAGCTGGTTTAGTGAACCGTCAGATCCGCTAGCGCTACCGGACTCAGATCTACCATGGGAATCCAAG
GAGGGTCTGTCCTGTTCGGGCTGCTGCTCGTCCTGGCTGTCTTCTGCCATTCAGGTCATAGCCTGCCCGA
CAGGGTGCGCGCCGTCTCCCATTGGTCCAGCATGGTGAGCAAGGGCGAGGAGCTGTTCACCGGGGTGGTG
CCCATCCTGGTCGAGCTGGACGGCGACGTAAACGGCCACAAGTTCAGCGTGTCCGGCGAGGGCGAGGGCG
ATGCCACCTACGGCAAGCTGACCCTGAAGTTCATCTGCACCACCGGCAAGCTGCCCGTGCCCTGGCCCAC
CCTCGTGACCACCCTGACCTACGGCGTGCAGTGCTTCAGCCGCTACCCCGACCACATGAAGCAGCACGAC
TTCTTCAAGTCCGCCATGCCCGAAGGCTACGTCCAGGAGCGCACCATCTTCTTCAAGGACGACGGCAACT
ACAAGACCCGCGCCGAGGTGAAGTTCGAGGGCGACACCCTGGTGAACCGCATCGAGCTGAAGGGCATCGA
CTTCAAGGAGGACGGCAACATCCTGGGGCACAAGCTGGAGTACAACTACAACAGCCACAACGTCTATATC
ATGGCCGACAAGCAGAAGAACGGCATCAAGGTGAACTTCAAGATCCGCCACAACATCGAGGACGGCAGCG
TGCAGCTCGCCGACCACTACCAGCAGAACACCCCCATCGGCGACGGCCCCGTGCTGCTGCCCGACAACCA
CTACCTGAGCACCCAGTCCGCCCTGAGCAAAGACCCCAACGAGAAGCGCGATCACATGGTCCTGCTGGAG
TTCGTGACCGCCGCCGGGATCACTCTCGGCATGGACGAGCTGTACAAGGACCTGTGTAACTTTAACGAAC
AGCTTGAAAATGGTGGGACATCCTTATCAGAGAAAACAGTTCTTCTGCTGGTGACTCCATTTCTGGCAGC
AGCCTGGAGCCTTCATCCCTGAGCGGCCGCGACTCTAGATCATAATCAGCCATACCACATTTGTAGAGGT
TTTACTTGCTTTAAAAAACCTCCCACACCTCCCCCTGAACCTGAAACATAAAATGAATGCAATTGTTGTT
GTTAACTTGTTTATTGCAGCTTATAATGGTTACAAATAAAGCAATAGCATCACAAATTTCACAAATAAAG
CATTTTTTTCACTGCATTCTAGTTGTGGTTTGTCCAAACTCATCAATGTATCTTAAGGCGTAAATTGTAA
GCGTTAATATTTTGTTAAAATTCGCGTTAAATTTTTGTTAAATCAGCTCATTTTTTAACCAATAGGCCGA
AATCGGCAAAATCCCTTATAAATCAAAAGAATAGACCGAGATAGGGT
[37 nt withheld, positions 1938-1974]
AAAGAACGTGGACTCCAACGTCAAAGG
[49 nt withheld, positions 2002-2050]
T
[91 nt withheld, positions 2052-2142]
G
[124 nt withheld, positions 2144-2267]
CAGGTGGCACTTTTCGGGGAAATGTGCGCGGAACCCCTATTTGTTTATTTTTCTAAATACATTCAAATAT
GTATCCGCTCATGAGACAATAACCCTGATAAATGCTTCAATAATATTGAAAAAGGAAGAGTCCTGAGGCG
GAAAGAACCAGCTGTGGAATGTGTGTCAGTTAGGGTGTGGAAAGTCCCCAGGCTCCCCAGCAGGCAGAAG
TATGCAAAGCATGCATCTCAATTAGTCAGCAACCAGGTGTGGAAAGTCCCCAGGCTCCCCAGCAGGCAGA
AGTATGCAAAGCATGCATCTCAATTAGTCAGCAACCATAGTCCCGCCCCTAACTCCGCCCATCCCGCCCC
TAACTCCGCCCAGTTCCGCCCATTCTCCGCCCCATGGCTGACTAATTTTTTTTATTTATGCAGAGGCCGA
GGCCGCCTCGGCCTCTGAGCTATTCCAGAAGTAGTGAGGAGGCTTTTTTGGAGGCCTAGGCTTTTGCAAA
GATCGATCAAGAGACAGGATGAGGATCGTTTCGCATGATTGAACAAGATGGATTGCACGCAGGTTCTCCG
GCCGCTTGGGTGGAGAGGCTATTCGGCTATGACTGGGCACAACAGACAATCGGCTGCTCTGATGCCGCCG
TGTTCCGGCTGTCAGCGCAGGGGCGCCCGGTTCTTTTTGTCAAGACCGACCTGTCCGGTGCCCTGAATGA
ACTGCAAGACGAGGCAGCGCGGCTATCGTGGCTGGCCACGACGGGCGTTCCTTGCGCAGCTGTGCTCGAC
GTTGTCACTGAAGCGGGAAGGGACTGGCTGCTATTGGGCGAAGTGCCGGGGCAGGATCTCCTGTCATCTC
ACCTTGCTCCTGCCGAGAAAGTATCCATCATGGCTGATGCAATGCGGCGGCTGCATACGCTTGATCCGGC
TACCTGCCCATTCGACCACCAAGCGAAACATCGCATCGAGCGAGCACGTACTCGGATGGAAGCCGGTCTT
GTCGATCAGGATGATCTGGACGAAGAGCATCAGGGGCTCGCGCCAGCCGAACTGTTCGCCAGGCTCAAGG
CGAGCATGCCCGACGGCGAGGATCTCGTCGTGACCCATGGCGATGCCTGCTTGCCGAATATCATGGTGGA
AAATGGCCGCTTTTCTGGATTCATCGACTGTGGCCGGCTGGGTGTGGCGGACCGCTATCAGGACATAGCG
TTGGCTACCCGTGATATTGCTGAAGAGCTTGGCGGCGAATGGGCTGACCGCTTCCTCGTGCTTTACGGTA
TCGCCGCTCCCGATTCGCAGCGCATCGCCTTCTATCGCCTTCTTGACGAGTTCTTCTGAGCGGGACTCTG
GGGTTCGAAATGACCGACCAAGCGACGCCCAACCTGCCATCACGAGATTTCGATTCCACCGCCGCCTTCT
ATGAAAGGTTGGGCTTCGGAATCGTTTTCCGGGACGCCGGCTGGATGATCCTCCAGCGCGGGGATCTCAT
GCTGGAGTTCTTCGCCCACCCTAGGGGGAGGCTAACTGAAACACGGAAGGAGACAATACCGGAAGGAACC
CGCGCTATGACGGCAATAAAAAGACAGAATAAAACGCACGGTGTTGGGTCGTTTGTTCATAAACGCGGGG
TTCGGTCCCAGGGCTGGCACTCTGTCGATACCCCACCGAGACCCCATTGGGGCCAATACGCCCGCGTTTC
TTCCTTTTCCCCACCCCACCCCCCAAGTTCGGGTGAAGGCCCAGGGCTCGCAGCCAACGTCGGGGCGGCA
GGCCCTGCCATAGCCTCAGGTTACTCATATATACTTTAGATTGATTTAAAACTTCATTTTTAATTTAAAA
GGATCTAGGTGAAGATCCTTTTTGATAATCTCATGACCAAAATCCCTTAACGTGAGTTTTCGTTCCACTG
AGCGTCAGACCCCGTAGAAAAGATCAAAGGATCTTCTTGAGATCCTTTTTTTCTGCGCGTAATCTGCTGC
TTGCAAACAAAAAAACCACCGCTACCAGCGGTGGTTTGTTTGCCGGATCAAGAGCTACCAACTCTTTTTC
CGAAGGTAACTGGCTTCAGCAGAGCGCAGATACCAAATACTGTCCTTCTAGTGTAGCCGTAGTTAGGCCA
CCACTTCAAGAACTCTGTAGCACCGCCTACATACCTCGCTCTGCTAATCCTGTTACCAGTGGCTGCTGCC
AGTGGCGATAAGTCGTGTCTTACCGGGTTGGACTCAAGACGATAGTTACCGGATAAGGCGCAGCGGTCGG
GCTGAACGGGGGGTTCGTGCACACAGCCCAGCTTGGAGCGAACGACCTACACCGAACTGAGATACCTACA
GCGTGAGCTATGAGAAAGCGCCACGCTTCCCGAAGGGAGAAAGGCGGACAGGTATCCGGTAAGCGGCAGG
GTCGGAACAGGAGAGCGCACGAGGGAGCTTCCAGGGGGAAACGCCTGGTATCTTTATAGTCCTGTCGGGT
TTCGCCACCTCTGACTTGAGCGTCGATTTTTGTGATGCTCGTCAGGGGGGCGGAGCCTATGGAAAAACGC
CAGCAACGCGGCCTTTTTACGGTTCCTGGCCTTTTGCTGGCCTTTTGCTCACATGTTCTTTCCTGCGTTA
TCCCCTGATTCTGTGGATAACCGTATTACCGCCATGCAT
Features (pLannotate 1.2.2; 16 found; start..end, strand, type, name):
     61..364     +  enhancer       CMV enhancer: human cytomegalovirus immediate early enhancer
    365..568     +  promoter       CMV promoter: human cytomegalovirus (CMV) immediate early promoter
    591..614     +  misc_feature   MCS (fragment): multiple cloning site
    618..695     +  CDS            CD59 (fragment): CD59_HUMAN - Also known as MIC11, MIN1, MIN2, MIN3, MSK21. Experimental evidence at protein level: Swiss-Prot protein existence level 1. The soluble form from urine retains its specific complement binding activity, but exhibits greatly reduced ability to inhibit MAC assembly on cell membranes. From Homo sapiens (Human).
    732..1448    +  CDS            EGFP: EGFP is a basic (constitutively fluorescent) green fluorescent protein published in 1996, derived from Aequorea victoria. It is reported to be a rapidly-maturing weak dimer with moderate acid sensitivity.
   1446..1559    +  CDS            CD59 (fragment): CD59_HUMAN - Also known as MIC11, MIN1, MIN2, MIN3, MSK21. Experimental evidence at protein level: Swiss-Prot protein existence level 1. The soluble form from urine retains its specific complement binding activity, but exhibits greatly reduced ability to inhibit MAC assembly on cell membranes. From Homo sapiens (Human).
   1578..1661    +  CDS            large T antigen (fragment): large T antigen from SV40 (simian virus 40)
   1684..1805    +  polyA_signal   SV40 poly(A) signal: SV40 polyadenylation signal
   1839..2267    -  rep_origin     f1 ori (sequence partly withheld): f1 bacteriophage origin of replication; arrow indicates direction of (+) strand synthesis
   2294..2398    +  promoter       AmpR promoter: bla
   2400..2757    +  promoter       SV40 promoter: SV40 enhancer and early promoter
   2792..3586    +  CDS            NeoR/KanR: aminoglycoside phosphotransferase from Tn5; aph(3')-II (or nptII); confers resistance to neomycin, kanamycin, and G418 (Geneticin®)
   3607..3759    +  CDS            ble (fragment): BLE_KLEPN - Experimental evidence at protein level: Swiss-Prot protein existence level 1. Binding protein with a strong affinity to the bleomycin family of antibiotics. Binds to CL990; an antimitotic-antibiotic compound. From Klebsiella pneumoniae.
   3818..3865    +  polyA_signal   HSV TK poly(A) signal: herpes simplex virus thymidine kinase polyadenylation signal (Cole and Stacy, 1985)
   3956..3972    -  polyA_signal   bGH poly(A) signal (fragment): bovine growth hormone polyadenylation signal
   4194..4782    +  rep_origin     ori: high-copy-number ColE1/pMB1/pBR322/pUC origin of replication
