>Addgene plasmid #117061 | pSpot-Tag-GFP-GPI | addgene full sequence | sequence record 224390 | Addgene NGS Result
CGTTACATAACTTACGGTAAATGGCCCGCCTGGCTGACCGCCCAACGACCCCCGCCCATTGACGTCAATA
ATGACGTATGTTCCCATAGTAACGCCAATAGGGACTTTCCATTGACGTCAATGGGTGGAGTATTTACGGT
AAACTGCCCACTTGGCAGTACATCAAGTGTATCATATGCCAAGTACGCCCCCTATTGACGTCAATGACGG
TAAATGGCCCGCCTGGCATTATGCCCAGTACATGACCTTATGGGACTTTCCTACTTGGCAGTACATCTAC
GTATTAGTCATCGCTATTACCATGGTGATGCGGTTTTGGCAGTACATCAATGGGCGTGGATAGCGGTTTG
ACTCACGGGGATTTCCAAGTCTCCACCCCATTGACGTCAATGGGAGTTTGTTTTGGCACCAAAATCAACG
GGACTTTCCAAAATGTCGTAACAACTCCGCCCCATTGACGCAAATGGGCGGTAGGCGTGTACGGTGGGAG
GTCTATATAAGCAGAGCTGGTTTAGTGAACCGTCAGATCCGCTAGCGCTACCGGACTCAGATCTACCATG
GGAATCCAAGGAGGGTCTGTCCTGTTCGGGCTGCTGCTCGTCCTGGCTGTCTTCTGCCATTCAGGTCATA
GCCTGCCCGACAGGGTGCGCGCCGTCTCCCATTGGTCCAGCATGGTGAGCAAGGGCGAGGAGCTGTTCAC
CGGGGTGGTGCCCATCCTGGTCGAGCTGGACGGCGACGTAAACGGCCACAAGTTCAGCGTGTCCGGCGAG
GGCGAGGGCGATGCCACCTACGGCAAGCTGACCCTGAAGTTCATCTGCACCACCGGCAAGCTGCCCGTGC
CCTGGCCCACCCTCGTGACCACCCTGACCTACGGCGTGCAGTGCTTCAGCCGCTACCCCGACCACATGAA
GCAGCACGACTTCTTCAAGTCCGCCATGCCCGAAGGCTACGTCCAGGAGCGCACCATCTTCTTCAAGGAC
GACGGCAACTACAAGACCCGCGCCGAGGTGAAGTTCGAGGGCGACACCCTGGTGAACCGCATCGAGCTGA
AGGGCATCGACTTCAAGGAGGACGGCAACATCCTGGGGCACAAGCTGGAGTACAACTACAACAGCCACAA
CGTCTATATCATGGCCGACAAGCAGAAGAACGGCATCAAGGTGAACTTCAAGATCCGCCACAACATCGAG
GACGGCAGCGTGCAGCTCGCCGACCACTACCAGCAGAACACCCCCATCGGCGACGGCCCCGTGCTGCTGC
CCGACAACCACTACCTGAGCACCCAGTCCGCCCTGAGCAAAGACCCCAACGAGAAGCGCGATCACATGGT
CCTGCTGGAGTTCGTGACCGCCGCCGGGATCACTCTCGGCATGGACGAGCTGTACAAGGACCTGTGTAAC
TTTAACGAACAGCTTGAAAATGGTGGGACATCCTTATCAGAGAAAACAGTTCTTCTGCTGGTGACTCCAT
TTCTGGCAGCAGCCTGGAGCCTTCATCCCTGAGCGGCCGCGACTCTAGATCATAATCAGCCATACCACAT
TTGTAGAGGTTTTACTTGCTTTAAAAAACCTCCCACACCTCCCCCTGAACCTGAAACATAAAATGAATGC
AATTGTTGTTGTTAACTTGTTTATTGCAGCTTATAATGGTTACAAATAAAGCAATAGCATCACAAATTTC
ACAAATAAAGCATTTTTTTCACTGCATTCTAGTTGTGGTTTGTCCAAACTCATCAATGTATCTTAAGGCG
TAAATTGTAAGCGTTAATATTTTGTTAAAATTCGCGTTAAATTTTTGTTAAATCAGCTCATTTTTTAACC
AATAGGCCGAAATCGGCAAAATCCCTTATAAATCAAAAGAATAGACCGAGATAGGGT
[37 nt withheld, positions 1878-1914]
AAAGAACGTGGACTCCAACGTCAAAGG
[49 nt withheld, positions 1942-1990]
T
[91 nt withheld, positions 1992-2082]
G
[124 nt withheld, positions 2084-2207]
CAGGTGGCACTTTTCGGGGAAATGTGCGCGGAACCCCTATTTGTTTATTTTTCTAAATACATTCAAATAT
GTATCCGCTCATGAGACAATAACCCTGATAAATGCTTCAATAATATTGAAAAAGGAAGAGTCCTGAGGCG
GAAAGAACCAGCTGTGGAATGTGTGTCAGTTAGGGTGTGGAAAGTCCCCAGGCTCCCCAGCAGGCAGAAG
TATGCAAAGCATGCATCTCAATTAGTCAGCAACCAGGTGTGGAAAGTCCCCAGGCTCCCCAGCAGGCAGA
AGTATGCAAAGCATGCATCTCAATTAGTCAGCAACCATAGTCCCGCCCCTAACTCCGCCCATCCCGCCCC
TAACTCCGCCCAGTTCCGCCCATTCTCCGCCCCATGGCTGACTAATTTTTTTTATTTATGCAGAGGCCGA
GGCCGCCTCGGCCTCTGAGCTATTCCAGAAGTAGTGAGGAGGCTTTTTTGGAGGCCTAGGCTTTTGCAAA
GATCGATCAAGAGACAGGATGAGGATCGTTTCGCATGATTGAACAAGATGGATTGCACGCAGGTTCTCCG
GCCGCTTGGGTGGAGAGGCTATTCGGCTATGACTGGGCACAACAGACAATCGGCTGCTCTGATGCCGCCG
TGTTCCGGCTGTCAGCGCAGGGGCGCCCGGTTCTTTTTGTCAAGACCGACCTGTCCGGTGCCCTGAATGA
ACTGCAAGACGAGGCAGCGCGGCTATCGTGGCTGGCCACGACGGGCGTTCCTTGCGCAGCTGTGCTCGAC
GTTGTCACTGAAGCGGGAAGGGACTGGCTGCTATTGGGCGAAGTGCCGGGGCAGGATCTCCTGTCATCTC
ACCTTGCTCCTGCCGAGAAAGTATCCATCATGGCTGATGCAATGCGGCGGCTGCATACGCTTGATCCGGC
TACCTGCCCATTCGACCACCAAGCGAAACATCGCATCGAGCGAGCACGTACTCGGATGGAAGCCGGTCTT
GTCGATCAGGATGATCTGGACGAAGAGCATCAGGGGCTCGCGCCAGCCGAACTGTTCGCCAGGCTCAAGG
CGAGCATGCCCGACGGCGAGGATCTCGTCGTGACCCATGGCGATGCCTGCTTGCCGAATATCATGGTGGA
AAATGGCCGCTTTTCTGGATTCATCGACTGTGGCCGGCTGGGTGTGGCGGACCGCTATCAGGACATAGCG
TTGGCTACCCGTGATATTGCTGAAGAGCTTGGCGGCGAATGGGCTGACCGCTTCCTCGTGCTTTACGGTA
TCGCCGCTCCCGATTCGCAGCGCATCGCCTTCTATCGCCTTCTTGACGAGTTCTTCTGAGCGGGACTCTG
GGGTTCGAAATGACCGACCAAGCGACGCCCAACCTGCCATCACGAGATTTCGATTCCACCGCCGCCTTCT
ATGAAAGGTTGGGCTTCGGAATCGTTTTCCGGGACGCCGGCTGGATGATCCTCCAGCGCGGGGATCTCAT
GCTGGAGTTCTTCGCCCACCCTAGGGGGAGGCTAACTGAAACACGGAAGGAGACAATACCGGAAGGAACC
CGCGCTATGACGGCAATAAAAAGACAGAATAAAACGCACGGTGTTGGGTCGTTTGTTCATAAACGCGGGG
TTCGGTCCCAGGGCTGGCACTCTGTCGATACCCCACCGAGACCCCATTGGGGCCAATACGCCCGCGTTTC
TTCCTTTTCCCCACCCCACCCCCCAAGTTCGGGTGAAGGCCCAGGGCTCGCAGCCAACGTCGGGGCGGCA
GGCCCTGCCATAGCCTCAGGTTACTCATATATACTTTAGATTGATTTAAAACTTCATTTTTAATTTAAAA
GGATCTAGGTGAAGATCCTTTTTGATAATCTCATGACCAAAATCCCTTAACGTGAGTTTTCGTTCCACTG
AGCGTCAGACCCCGTAGAAAAGATCAAAGGATCTTCTTGAGATCCTTTTTTTCTGCGCGTAATCTGCTGC
TTGCAAACAAAAAAACCACCGCTACCAGCGGTGGTTTGTTTGCCGGATCAAGAGCTACCAACTCTTTTTC
CGAAGGTAACTGGCTTCAGCAGAGCGCAGATACCAAATACTGTTCTTCTAGTGTAGCCGTAGTTAGGCCA
CCACTTCAAGAACTCTGTAGCACCGCCTACATACCTCGCTCTGCTAATCCTGTTACCAGTGGCTGCTGCC
AGTGGCGATAAGTCGTGTCTTACCGGGTTGGACTCAAGACGATAGTTACCGGATAAGGCGCAGCGGTCGG
GCTGAACGGGGGGTTCGTGCACACAGCCCAGCTTGGAGCGAACGACCTACACCGAACTGAGATACCTACA
GCGTGAGCTATGAGAAAGCGCCACGCTTCCCGAAGGGAGAAAGGCGGACAGGTATCCGGTAAGCGGCAGG
GTCGGAACAGGAGAGCGCACGAGGGAGCTTCCAGGGGGAAACGCCTGGTATCTTTATAGTCCTGTCGGGT
TTCGCCACCTCTGACTTGAGCGTCGATTTTTGTGATGCTCGTCAGGGGGGCGGAGCCTATGGAAAAACGC
CAGCAACGCGGCCTTTTTACGGTTCCTGGCCTTTTGCTGGCCTTTTGCTCACATGTTCTTTCCTGCGTTA
TCCCCTGATTCTGTGGATAACCGTATTACCGCCATGCATTAGTTATTAATAGTAATCAATTACGGGGTCA
TTAGTTCATAGCCCATATATGGAGTTCCG
Features (pLannotate 1.2.2; 17 found; start..end, strand, type, name):
      1..304     +  enhancer       CMV enhancer: human cytomegalovirus immediate early enhancer
    305..508     +  promoter       CMV promoter: human cytomegalovirus (CMV) immediate early promoter
    531..554     +  misc_feature   MCS (fragment): multiple cloning site
    558..635     +  CDS            CD59 (fragment): CD59_HUMAN - Also known as MIC11, MIN1, MIN2, MIN3, MSK21. Experimental evidence at protein level: Swiss-Prot protein existence level 1. The soluble form from urine retains its specific complement binding activity, but exhibits greatly reduced ability to inhibit MAC assembly on cell membranes. From Homo sapiens (Human).
    672..1388    +  CDS            EGFP: EGFP is a basic (constitutively fluorescent) green fluorescent protein published in 1996, derived from Aequorea victoria. It is reported to be a rapidly-maturing weak dimer with moderate acid sensitivity.
   1386..1499    +  CDS            CD59 (fragment): CD59_HUMAN - Also known as MIC11, MIN1, MIN2, MIN3, MSK21. Experimental evidence at protein level: Swiss-Prot protein existence level 1. The soluble form from urine retains its specific complement binding activity, but exhibits greatly reduced ability to inhibit MAC assembly on cell membranes. From Homo sapiens (Human).
   1518..1601    +  CDS            large T antigen (fragment): large T antigen from SV40 (simian virus 40)
   1624..1745    +  polyA_signal   SV40 poly(A) signal: SV40 polyadenylation signal
   1779..2207    -  rep_origin     f1 ori (sequence partly withheld): f1 bacteriophage origin of replication; arrow indicates direction of (+) strand synthesis
   2234..2338    +  promoter       AmpR promoter: bla
   2340..2697    +  promoter       SV40 promoter: SV40 enhancer and early promoter
   2732..3526    +  CDS            NeoR/KanR: aminoglycoside phosphotransferase from Tn5; aph(3')-II (or nptII); confers resistance to neomycin, kanamycin, and G418 (Geneticin®)
   3547..3699    +  CDS            ble (fragment): BLE_KLEPN - Experimental evidence at protein level: Swiss-Prot protein existence level 1. Binding protein with a strong affinity to the bleomycin family of antibiotics. Binds to CL990; an antimitotic-antibiotic compound. From Klebsiella pneumoniae.
   3758..3805    +  polyA_signal   HSV TK poly(A) signal: herpes simplex virus thymidine kinase polyadenylation signal (Cole and Stacy, 1985)
   3896..3912    -  polyA_signal   bGH poly(A) signal (fragment): bovine growth hormone polyadenylation signal
   4134..4722    +  rep_origin     ori: high-copy-number ColE1/pMB1/pBR322/pUC origin of replication
   4837..4896    +  enhancer       CMV enhancer (fragment): human cytomegalovirus immediate early enhancer
