[The description below was written by a language model from this plasmid's Addgene catalogue record and pLannotate feature annotations shown in this document.]
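Description:
pSpot-Tag-GFP-GPI is a 4.9 kb mammalian expression plasmid built on a pEGFP backbone. It is designed to display GFP on the outer face of the plasma membrane through a glycosylphosphatidylinositol (GPI) anchor. It is propagated in E. coli from a high-copy ColE1/pUC-type origin under kanamycin selection. The single NeoR/KanR (Tn5 aminoglycoside phosphotransferase) gene is preceded by both a bacterial bla promoter and the SV40 enhancer/early promoter and is followed by the HSV TK poly(A) signal. The same marker can therefore support G418 selection of transfected mammalian cells. An f1 origin is also present. The short ble, bGH poly(A) and SV40 large T matches in the annotation appear to be incidental backbone remnants rather than functional parts.

The expression cassette is driven by the human CMV immediate-early enhancer and promoter and terminated by the SV40 poly(A) signal. The reading frame begins with a short N-terminal fragment of human CD59, which most plausibly supplies the secretory signal peptide. EGFP, derived from Aequorea victoria GFP, follows and is fused directly to a C-terminal CD59 fragment that presumably provides the GPI attachment signal. The Spot-Tag, a short peptide epitope recognised by a dedicated nanobody, is listed as an N-terminal tag but is not annotated in the feature tables. It likely lies in the small unannotated gap between the first CD59 fragment and EGFP, which would place it at the N-terminus of the mature protein.

The depositor and sequencing-derived records have the same length and feature order and differ only in their start coordinate. The stated purpose is mammalian expression of Spot-tagged, GPI-anchored GFP; the record gives no further applications.
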