Addgene plasmid #117061: pSpot-Tag-GFP-GPI
Purpose: For mammalian expression of GPI-anchored GFP with N-terminal Spot-Tag
Depositing lab: Felix Hartlepp.
Backbone
  Vector backbone: pEGFP
  Vector type: Mammalian Expression
Growth in bacteria
  Bacterial resistance: Kanamycin, 50 μg/mL
  Growth temperature: 37°C
  Growth strain: DH5alpha
  Copy number: High Copy
Gene/Insert
  Gene/Insert name: GPI-anchored GFP
  Species: A. victoria
  Insert size (bp): 864
  Promoter: CMV
  Tag / fusion protein: Spot-Tag (N terminal on insert); GPI-anchor (C terminal on insert)
  Cloning method: Restriction Enzyme; 5′ cloning site unknown (unknown if destroyed); 3′ cloning site unknown (unknown if destroyed)
  Sequencing primers: 5′ CMV-F
Terms and licenses: Academic/Nonprofit Terms; Industry Terms: Not Available to Industry
How to cite: pSpot-Tag-GFP-GPI was a gift from Felix Hartlepp (Addgene plasmid # 117061 ; http://n2t.net/addgene:117061 ; RRID:Addgene_117061)
